>Addgene plasmid #218161 | pSCBE3-NG-Hypa | addgene full sequence | sequence record 433271 | Addgene NGS Result
TCAGCCAATCGACTGGCGAGCGGCATCGCATTCTTCGCATCCCGCCTCTGGCGGATGCAGGAAGATCAAC
GGATCTCGGCCCAGTTGACCCAGGGCTGTCGCCACAATGTCGCGGGAGCGGATCAACCGAGCAAAGGCAT
GACCGACTGGACCTTCCTTCTGAAGGCTCTTCTCCTTGAGCCACCTGTCCGCCAAGGCAAAGCGCTCACA
GCAGTGGTCATTCTCGAGATAATCGACGCGTACCAACTTGCCATCCTGAAGAATGGTGCAGTGTCTCGGC
ACCCCATAGGGAACCTTTGCCATCAACTCGGCAAGATGCAGCGTCGTGTTGGCATCGTGTCCCACGCCGA
GGAGAAGTACCTGCCCATCGAGTTCATGGACACGGGCGACCGGGCTTGCAGGCGAGTGAGGTGGCAGGGG
CAATGGATCAGAGATGATCTGCTCTGCCTGTGGCCCCGCTGCCGCAAAGGCAAATGGATGGGCGCTGCGC
TTTACATTTGGCAGGCGCCAGAATGTGTCAGAGACAACTCCAAGGTCCGGTGTAACGGGCGACGTGGCAG
GATCGAACGGCTCGTCGTCCAGACCTGACCACGAGGGCATGACGAGCGTCCCTCCCGGACCCAGCGCAGC
ACGCAGGGCCTCGATCAGTCCAAGTGGCCCATCTTCGAGGGGCCGGACGCTACGGAAGGAGCTGTGGACC
AGCAGCACACCGCCGGGGGTAACCCCAAGGTTGAGAAGCTGACCGATGAGCTCGGCTTTTCGCCATTCGT
ATTGCACGACATTGCACTCCACCGCTGATGACATCAGTCGATCATAGCACGATCAACGGCACTGTTGCAA
ATAGTCGGTGGTGATAAACTTATCATCCCCTTTTGCTGATGGAGCTGCACATGAACCCATTCAAAGGCCG
GCATTTTCAGCGTGACATCATTCTGTGGGCCGTACGCTGGTACTGCAAATACGGCATCAGTTACCGTGAG
CTGCAGGTCGACGGATCCCTTTAGTGAGGGTTAATTGCGGCCGCGAATTCTTGAAGACGAAAGGGCCTCG
TGATACGCCTATTTTTATAGGTTAATGTCATGATAATAATGGTTTCTTAGACGTCAGGTGGCACTTTTCG
GGGAAATGTGCGCGGAACCCCTATTTGTTTATTTTTCTAAATACATTCAAATATGTATCCGCTCATGAGA
CAATAACCCTGATAAATGCTTCAATAATATTGAAAAAGGAAGAGTATGAGTATTCAACATTTCCGTGTCG
CCCTTATTCCCTTTTTTGCGGCATTTTGCCTTCCTGTTTTTGCTCACCCAGAAACGCTGGTGAAAGTAAA
AGATGCTGAAGATCAGTTGGGTGCACGAGTGGGTTACATCGAACTGGATCTCAACAGCGGTAAGATCCTT
GAGAGTTTTCGCCCCGAAGAACGTTTTCCAATGATGAGCACTTTTAAAGTTCTGCTATGTGGCGCGGTAT
TATCCCGTGTTGACGCCGGGCAAGAGCAACTCGGTCGCCGCATACACTATTCTCAGAATGACTTGGTTGA
GTACTCACCAGTCACAGAAAAGCATCTTACGGATGGCATGACAGTAAGAGAATTATGCAGTGCTGCCATA
ACCATGAGTGATAACACTGCGGCCAACTTACTTCTGACAACGATCGGAGGACCGAAGGAGCTAACCGCTT
TTTTGCACAACATGGGGGATCATGTAACTCGCCTTGATCGTTGGGAACCGGAGCTGAATGAAGCCATACC
AAACGACGAGCGTGACACCACGATGCCTGCAGCAATGGCAACAACGTTGCGCAAACTATTAACTGGCGAA
CTACTTACTCTAGCTTCCCGGCAACAATTAATAGACTGGATGGAGGCGGATAAAGTTGCAGGACCACTTC
TGCGCTCGGCCCTTCCGGCTGGCTGGTTTATTGCTGATAAATCTGGAGCCGGTGAGCGTGGGTCTCGCGG
TATCATTGCAGCACTGGGGCCAGATGGTAAGCCCTCCCGTATCGTAGTTATCTACACGACGGGGAGTCAG
GCAACTATGGATGAACGAAATAGACAGATCGCTGAGATAGGTGCCTCACTGATTAAGCATTGGTAACTGT
CAGACCAAGTTTACTCATATATACTTTAGATTGATTTAAAACTTCATTTTTAATTTAAAAGGATCTAGGT
GAAGATCCTTTTTGATAATCTCATGACCAAAATCCCTTAACGTGAGTTTTCGTTCCACTGAGCGTCAGAC
CCCGTAGAAAAGATCAAAGGATCTTCTTGAGATCCTTTTTTTCTGCGCGTAATCTGCTGCTTGCAAACAA
AAAAACCACCGCTACCAGCGGTGGTTTGTTTGCCGGATCAAGAGCTACCAACTCTTTTTCCGAAGGTAAC
TGGCTTCAGCAGAGCGCAGATACCAAATACTGTCCTTCTAGTGTAGCCGTAGTTAGGCCACCACTTCAAG
AACTCTGTAGCACCGCCTACATACCTCGCTCTGCTAATCCTGTTACCAGTGGCTGCTGCCAGTGGCGATA
AGTCGTGTCTTACCGGGTTGGACTCAAGACGATAGTTACCGGATAAGGCGCAGCGGTCGGGCTGAACGGG
GGGTTCGTGCACACAGCCCAGCTTGGAGCGAACGACCTACACCGAACTGAGATACCTACAGCGTGAGCTA
TGAGAAAGCGCCACGCTTCCCGAAGGGAGAAAGGCGGACAGGTATCCGGTAAGCGGCAGGGTCGGAACAG
GAGAGCGCACGAGGGAGCTTCCAGGGGGAAACGCCTGGTATCTTTATAGTCCTGTCGGGTTTCGCCACCT
CTGACTTGAGCGTCGATTTTTGTGATGCTCGTCAGGGGGGCGGAGCCTATGGAAAAACGCCAGCAACGCG
GCCTTTTTACGGTTCCTGGCCTTTTGCTGGCCTTTTGCTCACATGTTCTTTCCTGCGTTATCCCCTGATT
CTGTGGATAACCGTATTACCGCCTTTGAGTGAGCTGATACCGCTCGCCGCAGCCGAACGACCGAGCGCAG
CGAGTCAGTGAGCGAGGAAGCGGAAGAGCGCTGACTTCCGCGTTTCCAGACTTTACGAAACACGGAAACC
GAAGACCATTCATGTTGTTGCTCAGGTCGCAGACGTTTTGCAGCAGCAGTCGCTTCACGTTCGCTCGCGT
ATCGGTGATTCATTCTGCTAACCAGTAAGGCAACCCCGCCAGCCTAGCCGGGTCCTCAACGACAGGAGCA
CGATCATGCGCACCCGTCAGATCCAGACATGATAAGATACATTGATGAGTTTGGACAAACCACAACTAGA
ATGCAGTGAAAAAAATGCTTTATTTGTGAAATTTGTGATGCTATTGCTTTATTTGTAACCATTATAAGCT
GCAATAAACAAGTTCCCGCACGATCAGCGTCCCGCCGACCAGGAGCAGTGCGGCCAGCACTGCCGCTAAC
GCCTGGTCCTGGTCCCGGTCCTGGTGGTGCATCAGTCCTCCCCGTGATCACTTCGGCACCCACCGTAGTG
ATCACCCCCGACAGCGGATCAAGGGGTTTGCGGGTCCCGGTCGGCGCCGGGCGGGGGAGGCAGGAGCCGC
CGACGCTGCCTCTGGGACGGGCCGGACGGCAGGGGGACCGGCGGCCGGGCGAGCTGCAGCCGGGGGTCCG
GCAGGGCCGGAGCGGGCGGAACCGTGCTCTGACCTGCGGCCCGAGTTTCGTCACGTGACGGAATGGAAGG
CTGCTGCATTTCGTCACGTGACGTATCTCGGCGAGCGACTGCCGACGCCACGGCGGACACGATCGCCTCG
CGCTGGCGCCGGGCCTCGTACGCCCGCTGGCGGCAGGAGCGGCGGCAGTAGTCCCGGCTCCGGCCGACGC
CGGATTGCTTGATCTCCGAGCCGCACCAGGCGCAGAGCTTCGCGCCGTCGGCGTCCCTGGGGGTGGTGGT
GCTCATGGCCGACGACCGTACGCGGCACGTCTCGTAGCGAGGCGAGTCGGGCGCGAGGTACCGCCTGCAC
GAAGTGCCGGCGGGGCCGACCCCGGGCGAGTAATCCCAGGATTACTCCCGCGGCTTCGACCCCGGCCGCC
GTCGCCGCGTACGTCACCGACCCCCGCCGTACGTCACCGGGATGACGTACGGCGGGGGGGAGCGAGTTAG
TGCGAAGTGGGCCCACTTGCGAGCCGGGCGATGTGCCGGGCGGCCCGCTCCTGGCGGTCGTCGGCGTCGT
CGTCCTGGTCGTCGTCCTGCTCTCGCCGTCGGCGTGCAGTTGCTTCCTCGCGGCGCTGGGCGAGGGCGGC
GAGCATGTCGGCGTACGCCTCGGCCACCTCCCCCGCCGTGAGCACCACCACTGTGTCGGCCGCGTCGGCC
AGCGCCAGGACCTCCCGCACCCGTTCGCCCACGGCCGCCGAATCCTCGTTGCCGTCCTTGCCTTCGGCGG
CCCGGGTCGCCTCGAGGTCGAGGGCGCGGCGGGTGACCGCGTGCCATCCGTCCTCGGTCACGGCGACCCC
GGCCCGCAGCTCCCCGCCGTCGGCGTCGGCCGCCAGGAGCAGATCGAGGTCGTCGGCCTCGGTGTCGCCG
CCGTCGAGCCCGAGCATCTGCCGCAGGTAGCGGGTCCATTCGATGGCCCGGCGTCCCCGGGTTGCCCGCT
CGTACTCGTGCCAGCGCGAGAGGTTCCACTCCAGCGAGCCGACCCCGGCGGCGTCGTCCTCGGTCATGCC
GCCGGTCAGGTCCCCGATCCGTCCGAGGAGTTCGAACGGGGCGACGTTCCCGCCGGTCGCCGTCTTGAGG
TCGGCGCGGGCGAGTTCGAGGGCGGGCGCCTTCCCGTCCTGGGTCTTGGCGATGTACTCGGCGAGGTCGT
TGGCGTCGCGCTCGGTCTCCAGCCGCTTGAAGTCGACGCCGTGCCGGTCGTCGGGCGTGAAGGCGGGGTT
GACCTTGCGCAGGGCGGCGGTCCACACGGACCGCCAGTGCCCCTGCCACTCGTCGAGCGCGGCGCCGGTC
GGCTCGAAGGTGGCGACGATCTGCTTCGCGGACCGCTCCCCCTCGGTCCGGCCGCCGACCAGGACGATCG
CGTGGATGTGCGGGTGCCAGCCGTTGATCTGCCCCACGGTGACTTCGGTCGCGCGGATCATGCCGACGTA
CCCGATCCGGTCTCGGATGCCCTCGCGGTCGGCGGCCCGGTGCCCGTCCTTGGCCCGGCGTCCGGCCCAC
GTGCCGCCCGTGATCAGTCGCTGGTAGGCGCCCGGCCGCCGGGGGCTGTCCGGCGTCTTCCGGGTGCCCT
GGAGGGCGTCCATGAGGTCCGCGAGCCGGTCCGTGTGCCCATGGCGGGCCGTGAAGGTGACCAGGTAGGC
GGTCCCCCCGCGCTTGATCCACTCGACCACGGCGGCGGTGATCTCCTCGGCCCGCTTGTGCCGGATCGTG
GCGGCGCAGACCGGGCAGAGCCAGATCCGCCCGCACCGCATCAGGCCCAGGACCACGGACGTTCCGGCCG
CCGTCTGGGCGACGATCACGCCGGAGGCAGGGTCCATCAGGGCGCGGCCGCAGCCCTTGCACGCGGCGTC
CCCGCTGATCCGCCACAGCGTCCGGCGGCGGCTGTACCGGGCGGCTTTCCGCAGTCGGGCAGCGTCGCTC
CGCGACGTGCTTCCTACTTCCGAGAGGCTGTCGCCTCTCGGGCTCTCCCCATCCACCCCGTCCGGAGAAA
CCGCAGGTCGGAGGGGTGCGGGAAACTCTGTTGTTTCTTTCCCAAGGTGTTCGCTTTTGCCTCGGGCGGC
ATCTCGCGTCACACGCGCGATCGCCCGCTTCGCTGCCATCCGGCAGCGGTCTGAGCAGTAGATACGCGGC
CGTTTGCCCGGTGTGTGGGCAATTGCGGTCCCGCAGTGGCAGCGGGGCCCGGCGGGCCGATCTGGCAATG
CCTCGGCATCGCTCCGTACTCTGGGCACGAGCAACGTTCCTGTCTCGCCCGGCTAAGGGGCGCGAGTCTG
GGAGCGGACGGGTCGGAGGTGCGAAGTCCGGCCCGTTGCTCTTTGGTCTGGTGGGAATCCTGGCACCAAT
CGGGCCAGAGGTTCCCTCCGCCACTCCCGACGCCCCTTGGGGCTGGTGTGACTTGGAGGGCCGAAGAGAG
CCCCGCCGGTGATCCGGCGGGGCTTTGACGTGCGGTCAGTGCGTGTGTCGGCGAGCGATGGCCACGAGGC
CCTGGAAGCCGAGCGGTCCGGCGAAGTCGGCCCAGTCGCAACCGGGCTCAGCGCAGTGGGCGGACCAGCC
ACCGCCGTTGGGGTCCTGGACCAGGTTCACGGTCCCCTCGGTCAGGCGTCCGTCGAAGTCGGTCATGGTC
GGTCTCCTGGTGGGTGGGGGCGGGGCGCCAGCACGAAGTGCCGGCGCCCCGCGGGGGTTGGTCGGGTCAG
GCGCCGAACCGGCGGGCGGCGGCGGCGACCAGGCCGTCGGCGGCGGCCATGGCGCGGTCGCGGTCGGTGG
TGAGGGCGGTGCGGTCGGCGGCGGCCCAGTCCTGCTCTCACGCAACGTCTACGTGGACGCTCAGGGCGAC
ACGATCGAGGTCGGGGAGTCCGTCGCTCCGGCGGGCCGCTGGCGCGTCCACCGGGACTGATCAAGGCGAA
TACTTCATATGGCCCTGCAGGCGGAAGTCAGGTAGACACGACTTCCGCTAGTCCTTGCAAGGTCTGCTGA
CGTGAGGCGGGGCGGTCGTTTTTGACCGCCCTGCCTTCGTCATGTAGGCTCGCTCGCTGTGCCTGGCGTG
TCATCAGACGCCCAGGTCCCGGTGCCGTGAGGCCCGGGCCATCGAGCCGGTGGTACGTGGCTGCGGTCCC
CTTGTGAGGGCTGCGCGCCGTGTGCTGTCCGGCGCGCACAGCCTTGAATCCACCCGCGGGGGCCGGCCGG
TCTCCGTGAGCTCGAGTAGACGACGGAGACGTAATGTCGTCCGAGACCGGCCCGGTGGCCGTGGACCCGA
CCCTGCGTCGCCGCATCGAGCCGCACGAGTTCGAGGTGTTCTTCGACCCGCGGGAGCTGCGCAAGGAGAC
CTGCCTGCTGTACGAGATCAACTGGGGCGGCCGGCACTCGATCTGGCGCCACACCTCGCAGAACACCAAC
AAGCACGTCGAGGTGAACTTCATCGAGAAGTTCACCACCGAGCGGTACTTCTGCCCGAACACCCGCTGCT
CGATCACCTGGTTCCTGTCCTGGTCCCCGTGCGGCGAGTGCTCCCGGGCGATCACCGAGTTCCTGTCCCG
CTACCCGCACGTCACCCTGTTCATCTACATCGCCCGGCTGTACCACCACGCCGACCCGCGGAACCGGCAG
GGCCTGCGCGACCTGATCTCCTCCGGCGTGACCATCCAGATCATGACCGAGCAGGAGTCCGGCTACTGCT
GGCGGAACTTCGTCAACTACTCGCCGTCCAACGAGGCCCACTGGCCGCGGTACCCGCACCTGTGGGTGCG
CCTGTACGTCCTGGAGCTGTACTGCATCATCCTGGGCCTGCCGCCGTGCCTGAACATCCTGCGTCGCAAG
CAGCCGCAGCTGACCTTCTTCACCATCGCCCTGCAGTCCTGCCACTACCAGCGCCTGCCGCCGCACATCC
TGTGGGCGACCGGCCTGAAGTCCGGCTCGGAGACCCCGGGCACCTCGGAGTCCGCCACCCCGGAGTCCGA
CAAGAAGTACAGCATCGGCCTGGCCATCGGCACCAACAGCGTGGGCTGGGCGGTCATCACCGACGAGTAC
AAGGTCCCCTCCAAGAAGTTCAAGGTCCTGGGCAACACCGACCGGCACTCGATCAAGAAGAACCTGATCG
GCGCCCTGCTCTTCGACAGCGGCGAGACCGCCGAGGCGACCCGCCTGAAGCGGACCGCGCGCCGGCGCTA
CACCCGGCGCAAGAACCGCATCTGCTACCTCCAGGAAATCTTCTCCAACGAGATGGCCAAGGTCGACGAC
TCGTTCTTCCACCGGCTCGAGGAGAGCTTCCTGGTGGAGGAGGACAAGAAGCACGAGCGCCACCCGATCT
TCGGCAACATCGTCGACGAGGTGGCCTACCACGAGAAGTACCCCACCATCTACCACCTCCGCAAGAAGCT
GGTCGACTCGACCGACAAGGCGGACCTGCGGCTCATCTACCTGGCCCTCGCGCACATGATCAAGTTCCGC
GGCCACTTCCTCATCGAGGGCGACCTGAACCCGGACAACTCCGACGTCGACAAGCTCTTCATCCAGCTGG
TGCAGACCTACAACCAGCTGTTCGAGGAGAACCCCATCAACGCCAGCGGCGTCGACGCCAAGGCGATCCT
CTCCGCGCGCCTGAGCAAGTCCCGGCGCCTGGAGAACCTCATCGCCCAGCTGCCGGGCGAGAAGAAGAAC
GGCCTCTTCGGCAACCTGATCGCGCTGTCGCTCGGCCTGACCCCCAACTTCAAGAGCAACTTCGACCTGG
CCGAGGACGCGAAGCTCCAGCTGTCCAAGGACACCTACGACGACGACCTGGACAACCTGCTCGCCCAGAT
CGGCGACCAGTACGCGGACCTCTTCCTGGCCGCGAAGAACCTCTCGGACGCCATCCTGCTCAGCGACATC
CTGCGGGTCAACACCGAGATCACCAAGGCCCCGCTGTCGGCGAGCATGATCAAGCGGTACGACGAGCACC
ACCAGGACCTGACCCTGCTCAAGGCCCTCGTGCGCCAGCAGCTGCCCGAGAAGTACAAGGAAATCTTCTT
CGACCAGTCCAAGAACGGCTACGCCGGCTACATCGACGGCGGCGCGTCGCAGGAGGAGTTCTACAAGTTC
ATCAAGCCGATCCTGGAGAAGATGGACGGCACCGAGGAGCTGCTCGTCAAGCTGAACCGCGAGGACCTGC
TCCGCAAGCAGCGGACCTTCGACAACGGCTCCATCCCGCACCAGATCCACCTGGGCGAGCTGCACGCCAT
CCTCCGGCGCCAGGAGGACTTCTACCCCTTCCTGAAGGACAACCGCGAGAAGATCGAGAAGATCCTGACC
TTCCGCATCCCGTACTACGTCGGCCCCCTGGCCCGCGGCAACTCCCGGTTCGCGTGGATGACCCGGAAGT
CGGAGGAGACCATCACCCCGTGGAACTTCGAGGAGGTCGTGGACAAGGGCGCCTCCGCCCAGTCGTTCAT
CGAGCGCATGACCAACTTCGACAAGAACCTCCCGAACGAGAAGGTCCTGCCCAAGCACTCCCTGCTCTAC
GAGTACTTCACCGTGTACAACGAGCTGACCAAGGTCAAGTACGTGACCGAGGGCATGCGGAAGCCGGCCT
TCCTGTCGGGCGAGCAGAAGAAGGCGATCGTCGACCTGCTCTTCAAGACCAACCGCAAGGTCACCGTGAA
GCAGCTGAAGGAGGACTACTTCAAGAAGATCGAGTGCTTCGACTCCGTCGAGATCAGCGGCGTGGAGGAC
CGCTTCAACGCCTCCCTGGGCACCTACCACGACCTGCTCAAGATCATCAAGGACAAGGACTTCCTCGACA
ACGAGGAGAACGAGGACATCCTGGAGGACATCGTCCTCACCCTGACCCTCTTCGAGGACCGCGAGATGAT
CGAGGAGCGGCTCAAGACCTACGCCCACCTGTTCGACGACAAGGTGATGAAGCAGCTGAAGCGGCGCCGG
TACACCGGCTGGGGCCGCCTCTCCCGGAAGCTGATCAACGGCATCCGGGACAAGCAGAGCGGCAAGACCA
TCCTGGACTTCCTCAAGTCCGACGGCTTCGCCAACCGCGCGTTCGCCGCGCTCATCGCCGACGACAGCCT
GACCTTCAAGGAGGACATCCAGAAGGCCCAGGTCTCGGGCCAGGGCGACAGCCTCCACGAGCACATCGCC
AACCTGGCGGGCTCCCCGGCGATCAAGAAGGGCATCCTCCAGACCGTCAAGGTCGTGGACGAGCTGGTCA
AGGTGATGGGCCGCCACAAGCCCGAGAACATCGTGATCGAGATGGCCCGGGAGAACCAGACCACCCAGAA
GGGCCAGAAGAACTCGCGCGAGCGGATGAAGCGGATCGAGGAGGGCATCAAGGAGCTGGGCAGCCAGATC
CTGAAGGAGCACCCGGTCGAGAACACCCAGCTCCAGAACGAGAAGCTGTACCTCTACTACCTCCAGAACG
GCCGCGACATGTACGTGGACCAGGAGCTGGACATCAACCGGCTGTCCGACTACGACGTCGACCACATCGT
GCCGCAGTCCTTCCTGAAGGACGACTCGATCGACAACAAGGTCCTGACCCGCTCGGACAAGAACCGGGGC
AAGTCCGACAACGTGCCCTCGGAGGAGGTCGTGAAGAAGATGAAGAACTACTGGCGCCAGCTGCTCAACG
CCAAGCTCATCACCCAGCGCAAGTTCGACAACCTGACCAAGGCCGAGCGGGGCGGCCTGAGCGAGCTGGA
CAAGGCGGGCTTCATCAAGCGCCAGCTGGTCGAGACCCGGCAGATCACCAAGCACGTGGCCCAGATCCTG
GACTCCCGGATGAACACCAAGTACGACGAGAACGACAAGCTGATCCGCGAGGTCAAGGTGATCACCCTCA
AGAGCAAGCTGGTCTCCGACTTCCGCAAGGACTTCCAGTTCTACAAGGTCCGGGAGATCAACAACTACCA
CCACGCCCACGACGCGTACCTGAACGCCGTCGTGGGCACCGCGCTGATCAAGAAGTACCCGAAGCTGGAG
TCCGAGTTCGTCTACGGCGACTACAAGGTCTACGACGTGCGCAAGATGATCGCCAAGAGCGAGCAGGAGA
TCGGCAAGGCCACCGCGAAGTACTTCTTCTACTCCAACATCATGAACTTCTTCAAGACCGAGATCACCCT
GGCCAACGGCGAGATCCGCAAGCGGCCCCTGATCGAGACCAACGGCGAGACCGGCGAGATCGTCTGGGAC
AAGGGCCGCGACTTCGCCACCGTCCGGAAGGTGCTGTCGATGCCGCAGGTCAACATCGTGAAGAAGACCG
AGGTGCAGACCGGCGGCTTCAGCAAGGAGTCCATCCGGCCCAAGCGCAACAGCGACAAGCTGATCGCCCG
GAAGAAGGACTGGGACCCGAAGAAGTACGGCGGCTTCGTCAGCCCCACCGTCGCCTACTCCGTGCTGGTC
GTGGCGAAGGTCGAGAAGGGCAAGAGCAAGAAGCTGAAGTCCGTGAAGGAGCTGCTCGGCATCACCATCA
TGGAGCGCTCCTCGTTCGAGAAGAACCCGATCGACTTCCTGGAGGCCAAGGGCTACAAGGAGGTCAAGAA
GGACCTCATCATCAAGCTGCCCAAGTACAGCCTGTTCGAGCTGGAGAACGGCCGCAAGCGGATGCTCGCC
TCCGCGCGGTTCCTGCAAAAGGGCAACGAGCTGGCCCTCCCGTCGAAGTACGTCAACTTCCTGTACCTCG
CGTCCCACTACGAGAAGCTGAAGGGCTCGCCCGAGGACAACGAGCAGAAGCAGCTCTTCGTGGAGCAGCA
CAAGCACTACCTGGACGAGATCATCGAGCAGATCAGCGAGTTCAGCAAGCGCGTCATCCTGGCCGACGCG
AACCTCGACAAGGTGCTGTCCGCCTACAACAAGCACCGCGACAAGCCGATCCGGGAGCAGGCGGAGAACA
TCATCCACCTGTTCACCCTCACCAACCTGGGTGCCCCGCGGGCCTTCAAGTACTTCGACACCACCATCGA
CCGCAAGGTCTACCGCTCCACCAAGGAGGTCCTCGACGCGACCCTGATCCACCAGAGCATCACCGGCCTG
TACGAGACCCGCATCGACCTGAGCCAGCTGGGCGGCGACTCGGGCGGCTCCACCAACCTGTCGGACATCA
TCGAGAAGGAGACCGGCAAGCAGCTGGTGATCCAGGAGTCCATCCTGATGCTGCCGGAGGAAGTGGAGGA
AGTGATCGGCAACAAGCCGGAGTCGGACATCCTGGTGCACACCGCCTACGACGAGTCGACCGACGAGAAC
GTCATGCTGCTGACCTCGGACGCCCCGGAGTACAAGCCGTGGGCCCTGGTCATCCAGGACTCCAACGGCG
AGAACAAGATCAAGATGCTGTGAGAATTCAGATCTACGCGTTC
[179 nt withheld, positions 12014-12192]
AAGCTTGCATGCCTGCAGGTCGACGGATCTTTTCCGCTGCATAACCCTGCTTCGGGGTCATTATAGCGAT
TTTTTCGGTATATCCATCCTTTTTCGCACGATATACAGGATTTTGCCAAAGGGTTCGTGTAGACTTTCCT
TGGTGTATCCAACGGCGTCAGCCGGGCAGGATAGGTGAAGTAGGCCCACCCGCGAGCGGGTGTTCCTTCT
TCACTGTCCCTTATTCGCACCTGGCGGTGCTCAACGGGAATCCTGCTCTGCGAGGCTGGCCGGCTACCGC
CGGCGTAACAGATGAGGGCAAGCGGATGGCTGATGAAACCAAGCCAACCAGGAAGGGCAGCCCACCTATC
AAGGTGTACTGCCTTCCAGACGAACGAAGAGCGATTGAGGAAAAGGCGGCGGCGGCCGGCATGAGCCTGT
CGGCCTACCTGCTGGCCGTCGGCCAGGGCTACAAAATCACGGGCGTCGTGGACTATGAGCACGTCCGCGA
GCTGGCCCGCATCAATGGCGACCTGGGCCGCCTGGGCGGCCTGCTGAAACTCTGGCTCACCGACGACCCG
CGCACGGCGCGGTTCGGTGATGCCACGATCCTCGCCCTGCTGGCGAAGATCGAAGAGAAGCAGGACGAGC
TTGGCAAGGTCATGATGGGCGTGGTCCGCCCGAGGGCAGAGCCATGACTTTTTTAGCCGCTAAAACGGCC
GGGGGGTGCGCGTGATTGCCAAGCACGTCCCCATGCGCTCCATCAAGAAGAGCGACTTCGCGGAGCTGGT
GAAGTACATCACCGACGAGCAAGGCAAGACCGATCCCCGGGGACCTGCAGGTCGACTCTAGAGTTTTAGA
GCTAGAAATAGCAAGTTAAAATAAGGCTAGTCCGTTATCAACTTGAAAAAGTGGCACCGAGTCGGTGCTA
AAAAAAAACCCCGCCCCTGACAGGGCGGGGTTTTTTTTGTAGCCTCAGGAGTTGTAGCGTGCACGCGGTC
GATCTTGACGGCTGGCGAGAGGTGCGGGGAGGATCTGACCGACGCGGTCCACACGTGGCACCGCGATGCT
GTTGTGGGCACAATCGTGCCGGTTGGTAGGATCCAGCTAGCTATTTACCCGCAGGACATATCCACGCCCT
CCTACATCGAAGCTGAAAGCACGAGATTCTTCGCCCTCCGAGAGCTGCATCAGGTCGGAGACGCTGTCGA
ACTTTTCGATCAGAAACTTCTCGACAGACGTCGCGGTGAGTTCAGGCTTTTTCATATCTCATTGCCCCCG
GACGAGCGTCTGCTCCGCCATTCGCCGTCCGCCGTGCCAATCGGATCAGCCGTCCAAATGCGGGATTTTC
GTTAGTCGGAGGCCAAACGGCATTGAGCGTCAGCATATCATCAGCGAGCTGAAGAAAGACAATCCCCGAT
CCGCTCCACGTGTTGCCCCAGCAATCAGCGCGACCTTGCCCCTCCAACGTCATCTCGTTCTCCGCTCATG
AGC
Features (pLannotate 1.2.2; 25 found; start..end, strand, type, name):
      4..804     -  CDS            ApmR: aminoglycoside 3-N-acetyltransferase type IV ; aac(3)IV; confers resistance to apramycin (Paget and Davies, 1996)
    998..1016    -  promoter       T3 promoter: promoter for bacteriophage T3 RNA polymerase
   1131..1235    +  promoter       AmpR promoter: bla
   1236..2096    +  CDS            AmpR: β-lactamase; bla; confers resistance to ampicillin, carbenicillin, and related antibiotics
   2267..2855    +  rep_origin     ori: high-copy-number ColE1/pMB1/pBR322/pUC origin of replication
   3040..3168    +  CDS            YPB1_ECOLX (fragment): Protein predicted: Swiss-Prot protein existence level 4. From Escherichia coli.
   3240..3374    -  polyA_signal   SV40 poly(A) signal: SV40 polyadenylation signal
   3370..3462    -  CDS            Y8KD_STRLI (fragment): Protein predicted: Swiss-Prot protein existence level 4. From Streptomyces lividans.
   4130..5497    -  CDS            rep: REP_STRLI - Protein inferred from homology: Swiss-Prot protein existence level 3. Essential for the autonomous replication of the plasmid pIJ101. From Streptomyces lividans.
   6129..6296    -  CDS            Y6KD_STRLI: Protein predicted: Swiss-Prot protein existence level 4. From Streptomyces lividans.
   6370..6465    -  CDS            kilB (fragment): KILB_STRLI - Protein predicted: Swiss-Prot protein existence level 4. Involved in plasmid transfer. From Streptomyces lividans.
   6460..6567    +  CDS            korA (fragment): KORA_STRLI - Protein predicted: Swiss-Prot protein existence level 4. Controls plasmid transfer and prevents the lethal effects of the tra/kilA gene. Repressor for the transcription of certain pIJ101 promoters, including those the from kilA and kilB loci. From Streptomyces lividans.
   6592..6893    +  promoter       rpsL promoter: promoter for the Xylanimonas cellulosilytica ribosomal protein S12 gene
   6894..7580    +  CDS            Apobec1: ABEC1_RAT - Experimental evidence at protein level: Swiss-Prot protein existence level 1. Catalytic component of the apolipoprotein B mRNA editing enzyme complex which is responsible for the postranscriptional editing of a CAA codon for Gln to a UAA codon for stop in the APOB mRNA. May also play a role in the epigenetic regulation of gene expression by participating in DNA demethylation. From Rattus norvegicus (Rat).
   7629..11729   +  CDS            cas9: CAS9_STRP1 - Also known as csn1 From Streptococcus pyogenes serotype M1.
  11742..11990   +  CDS            UGI: UNGI_BPPB2 - Experimental evidence at protein level: Swiss-Prot protein existence level 1. This protein binds specifically and reversibly to the host uracil-DNA glycosylase, preventing removal of uracil residues from PBS2 DNA by the host uracil-excision repair system. From Bacillus phage PBS2 (Bacteriophage PBS2).
  12014..12151   +  CDS            M13 gene VIII (fragment) (sequence withheld): pVIII; VIII; major coat protein
  12158..12192   +  terminator     fd terminator (fragment) (sequence withheld): central terminator from bacteriophage fd (Otsuka and Kunisawa, 1982)
  12193..12216   -  misc_feature   MCS (fragment): pUC18/19 multiple cloning site
  12356..12465   +  oriT           oriT: incP origin of transfer
  12498..12869   +  CDS            traJ: oriT-recognizing protein; traJ
  12907..12996   +  CDS            traI (fragment): TRAI6_ECOLX - Experimental evidence at protein level: Swiss-Prot protein existence level 1. The initiation process of transfer DNA synthesis requires the interaction of at least three plasmid-specific components (TraH, I, and J) at the transfer origin resulting in the assembly of a specialised nucleoprotein complex - the relaxosome. Site- and strand-specific cleavage at the transfer origin is dependent on TraI and TraJ. From Escherichia coli.
  13006..13025   -  misc_feature   MCS (fragment): pUC18/19 multiple cloning site
  13025..13100   +  misc_RNA       gRNA scaffold: guide RNA scaffold for the Streptococcus pyogenes CRISPR/Cas9 system
  13281..13437   -  CDS            HygR (fragment): aminoglycoside phosphotransferase from E. coli; aph(4)-Ia; confers resistance to hygromycin
