[The description below was written by a language model from this plasmid's Addgene catalogue record and pLannotate feature annotations shown in this document.]
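Description:
pSCBE3-NG-Hypa is an E. coli–Streptomyces shuttle plasmid of about 13.7 kb, built on the pSCBE3 backbone, that delivers a cytosine base editor together with an sgRNA cloning cassette for genome editing in Streptomyces. In E. coli it replicates at high copy from a ColE1/pUC-type origin and is selected with apramycin through the aac(3)IV acetyltransferase gene. The feature table also annotates an intact β-lactamase gene with its promoter, although ampicillin is not listed as a selection. Replication in Streptomyces is provided by the pIJ101 rep gene and neighbouring pIJ101 sequences, with only fragments of kilB and korA present. An incP oriT with traJ allows mobilisation by conjugation from a suitable E. coli donor. Short annotated fragments such as an SV40 poly(A) signal, a hygromycin resistance remnant and MCS pieces look like cloning leftovers rather than functional parts.

The editor, SCBE3-NG-Hypa, is a BE3-style fusion of roughly 5.1 kb driven by the rpsL promoter. It consists of rat APOBEC1 cytidine deaminase, then SpCas9, then the phage PBS2 uracil glycosylase inhibitor (UGI), and is followed by an fd terminator fragment. D10A makes the Cas9 a nickase. N692A/M694A/Q695A/H698A are the HypaCas9 high-fidelity substitutions, and the remaining changes (L1111R, D1135V, G1218R, E1219F, A1322R, R1335V, T1337R) correspond to the SpCas9-NG variant that relaxes PAM recognition to NG. APOBEC1 deaminates cytosines in the displaced strand, and UGI blocks uracil excision, favouring C-to-T conversion. A separate S. pyogenes gRNA scaffold beside an MCS fragment forms the programmable cassette for inserting a spacer. The promoter driving the sgRNA is not annotated or stated in the record. The plasmid is intended for high-fidelity, broad-scope cytosine base editing in Streptomyces.
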