Addgene plasmid #218161: pSCBE3-NG-Hypa
Purpose: This plasmid harbors the base editor SCBE3-NG-Hypa along with an sgRNA cloning cassette, facilitating high-fidelity cytosine base editing at targets bearing NG PAM in Streptomyces.
Depositing lab: Yuhui Sun. Depositing organization: Wuhan University. Publication: Engineered cytosine base editor enabling broad-scope and high-fidelity gene editing in Streptomyces. Wang J, Wang K, Deng Z, Zhong Z, Sun G, Mei Q, Zhou F, Deng Z, Sun Y. Nat Commun. 2024 Jul 7;15(1):5687. doi: 10.1038/s41467-024-49987-3. PubMed 38971862.
Backbone
  Vector backbone: pSCBE3
  Backbone manufacturer: Jian Wang
  Backbone size w/o insert (bp): 8525
  Vector type: Bacterial Expression, CRISPR ; sgRNA transcription
Growth in bacteria
  Bacterial resistance: Apramycin, 25 μg/mL
  Growth temperature: 37°C
  Growth strain: DH5alpha
  Copy number: High Copy
Gene/Insert 1
  Gene/Insert name: scbe3-NG-Hypa
  Species: S. coelicolor (bacteria)
  Insert size (bp): 5100
  Mutation: Mutations in the portion of SpCas9 : D10A / N692A / M694A / Q695A / H698A / L1111R / D1135V / G1218R / E1219F / A1322R / R1335V / T1337R.
  Promoter: rpsL promoter
  Cloning method: Gibson Cloning
  Sequencing primers: 5′ CCTGCTCTCACGCAACGTCTAC; 3′ ATCCGCTTGCCCTCATCTGT
Gene/Insert 2
  Gene/Insert name: a programmable sgRNA cloning cassette
  Species: Synthetic
Resource information
  A portion of this plasmid was derived from a plasmid made by: Original clone
Terms and licenses: Academic/Nonprofit Terms; Industry Terms: Not Available to Industry
Depositor comments: Another insert : a programmable sgRNA cloning cassette
How to cite: pSCBE3-NG-Hypa was a gift from Yuhui Sun (Addgene plasmid # 218161 ; http://n2t.net/addgene:218161 ; RRID:Addgene_218161)
